>Addgene plasmid #135984 | pcDNA3-P4:gs:nls:FKBP | addgene full sequence | sequence record 270610 | Addgene NGS Result
GACGGATCGGGAGATCTCCCGATCCCCTATGGTGCACTCTCAGTACAATCTGCTCTGATGCCGCATAGTT
AAGCCAGTATCTGCTCCCTGCTTGTGTGTTGGAGGTCGCTGAGTAGTGCGCGAGCAAAATTTAAGCTACA
ACAAGGCAAGGCTTGACCGACAATTGCATGAAGAATCTGCTTAGGGTTAGGCGTTTTGCGCTGCTTCGCG
ATGTACGGGCCAGATATACGCGTTGACATTGATTATTGACTAGTTATTAATAGTAATCAATTACGGGGTC
ATTAGTTCATAGCCCATATATGGAGTTCCGCGTTACATAACTTACGGTAAATGGCCCGCCTGGCTGACCG
CCCAACGACCCCCGCCCATTGACGTCAATAATGACGTATGTTCCCATAGTAACGCCAATAGGGACTTTCC
ATTGACGTCAATGGGTGGAGTATTTACGGTAAACTGCCCACTTGGCAGTACATCAAGTGTATCATATGCC
AAGTACGCCCCCTATTGACGTCAATGACGGTAAATGGCCCGCCTGGCATTATGCCCAGTACATGACCTTA
TGGGACTTTCCTACTTGGCAGTACATCTACGTATTAGTCATCGCTATTACCATGGTGATGCGGTTTTGGC
AGTACATCAATGGGCGTGGATAGCGGTTTGACTCACGGGGATTTCCAAGTCTCCACCCCATTGACGTCAA
TGGGAGTTTGTTTTGGCACCAAAATCAACGGGACTTTCCAAAATGTCGTAACAACTCCGCCCCATTGACG
CAAATGGGCGGTAGGCGTGTACGGTGGGAGGTCTATATAAGCAGAGCTCTCTGGCTAACTAGAGAACCCA
CTGCTTACTGGCTTATCGAAATTAATACGACTCACTATAGGGAGACCCAAGCTTGGTACCGAGCTCGGAT
CCACTAGTAACGGCCGCCAGTGTGCTGGAATTCGCCACCATGAGCCCGGAAGATAAAATTGCTCAGCTGA
AACAAAAAATCCAAGCGCTGAAACAGGAAAACCAGCAGCTGGAAGAGGAAAACGCCGCACTGGAATATGG
TGGCGGCTCTGGCGGCGGCTCCGGAGGCTCTGATCCAAAAAAGAAGAGAAAGGTAGGAGTGCAGGTGGAA
ACCATCTCCCCAGGAGACGGGCGCACCTTCCCCAAGCGCGGCCAGACCTGCGTGGTGCACTACACCGGGA
TGCTTGAAGATGGAAAGAAATTTGATTCCTCCCGGGACAGAAACAAGCCCTTTAAGTTTATGCTAGGCAA
GCAGGAGGTGATCCGAGGCTGGGAAGAAGGGGTTGCCCAGATGAGTGTGGGTCAGAGAGCCAAACTGACT
ATATCTCCAGATTATGCCTATGGTGCCACTGGGCACCCAGGCATCATCCCACCACATGCCACTCTCGTCT
TCGATGTGGAGCTTCTAAAACTGGAATAATCTAGAGGGCCCTATTCTATAGTGTCACCTAAATGCTAGAG
CTCGCTGATCAGCCTCGACTGTGCCTTCTAGTTGCCAGCCATCTGTTGTTTGCCCCTCCCCCGTGCCTTC
CTTGACCCTGGAAGGTGCCACTCCCACTGTCCTTTCCTAATAAAATGAGGAAATTGCATCGCATTGTCTG
AGTAGGTGTCATTCTATTCTGGGGGGTGGGGTGGGGCAGGACAGCAAGGGGGAGGATTGGGAAGACAATA
GCAGGCATGCTGGGGATGCGGTGGGCTCTATGGCTTCTGAGGCGGAAAGAACCAGCTGGGGCTCTAGGGG
GTATCCCC
[124 nt withheld, positions 1759-1882]
C
[91 nt withheld, positions 1884-1974]
A
[49 nt withheld, positions 1976-2024]
CTTTTGACGTTGGAGTCCACGTTCTTT
[37 nt withheld, positions 2052-2088]
ACCCTATCTCGGTCTATTCTTTTGATTTATAAGGGATTTTGCCGATTTCGGCCTATTGGTTAAAAAATGA
GCTGATTTAACAAAAATTTAACGCGAATTAATTCTGTGGAATGTGTGTCAGTTAGGGTGTGGAAAGTCCC
CAGGCTCCCCAGCAGGCAGAAGTATGCAAAGCATGCATCTCAATTAGTCAGCAACCAGGTGTGGAAAGTC
CCCAGGCTCCCCAGCAGGCAGAAGTATGCAAAGCATGCATCTCAATTAGTCAGCAACCATAGTCCCGCCC
CTAACTCCGCCCATCCCGCCCCTAACTCCGCCCAGTTCCGCCCATTCTCCGCCCCATGGCTGACTAATTT
TTTTTATTTATGCAGAGGCCGAGGCCGCCTCTGCCTCTGAGCTATTCCAGAAGTAGTGAGGAGGCTTTTT
TGGAGGCCTAGGCTTTTGCAAAAAGCTCCCGGGAGCTTGTATATCCATTTTCGGATCTGATCAAGAGACA
GGATGAGGATCGTTTCGCATGATTGAACAAGATGGATTGCACGCAGGTTCTCCGGCCGCTTGGGTGGAGA
GGCTATTCGGCTATGACTGGGCACAACAGACAATCGGCTGCTCTGATGCCGCCGTGTTCCGGCTGTCAGC
GCAGGGGCGCCCGGTTCTTTTTGTCAAGACCGACCTGTCCGGTGCCCTGAATGAACTGCAGGACGAGGCA
GCGCGGCTATCGTGGCTGGCCACGACGGGCGTTCCTTGCGCAGCTGTGCTCGACGTTGTCACTGAAGCGG
GAAGGGACTGGCTGCTATTGGGCGAAGTGCCGGGGCAGGATCTCCTGTCATCTCACCTTGCTCCTGCCGA
GAAAGTATCCATCATGGCTGATGCAATGCGGCGGCTGCATACGCTTGATCCGGCTACCTGCCCATTCGAC
CACCAAGCGAAACATCGCATCGAGCGAGCACGTACTCGGATGGAAGCCGGTCTTGTCGATCAGGATGATC
TGGACGAAGAGCATCAGGGGCTCGCGCCAGCCGAACTGTTCGCCAGGCTCAAGGCGCGCATGCCCGACGG
CGAGGATCTCGTCGTGACCCATGGCGATGCCTGCTTGCCGAATATCATGGTGGAAAATGGCCGCTTTTCT
GGATTCATCGACTGTGGCCGGCTGGGTGTGGCGGACCGCTATCAGGACATAGCGTTGGCTACCCGTGATA
TTGCTGAAGAGCTTGGCGGCGAATGGGCTGACCGCTTCCTCGTGCTTTACGGTATCGCCGCTCCCGATTC
GCAGCGCATCGCCTTCTATCGCCTTCTTGACGAGTTCTTCTGAGCGGGACTCTGGGGTTCGAAATGACCG
ACCAAGCGACGCCCAACCTGCCATCACGAGATTTCGATTCCACCGCCGCCTTCTATGAAAGGTTGGGCTT
CGGAATCGTTTTCCGGGACGCCGGCTGGATGATCCTCCAGCGCGGGGATCTCATGCTGGAGTTCTTCGCC
CACCCCAACTTGTTTATTGCAGCTTATAATGGTTACAAATAAAGCAATAGCATCACAAATTTCACAAATA
AAGCATTTTTTTCACTGCATTCTAGTTGTGGTTTGTCCAAACTCATCAATGTATCTTATCATGTCTGTAT
ACCGTCGACCTCTAGCTAGAGCTTGGCGTAATCATGGTCATAGCTGTTTCCTGTGTGAAATTGTTATCCG
CTCACAATTCCACACAACATACGAGCCGGAAGCATAAAGTGTAAAGCCTGGGGTGCCTAATGAGTGAGCT
AACTCACATTAATTGCGTTGCGCTCACTGCCCGCTTTCCAGTCGGGAAACCTGTCGTGCCAGCTGCATTA
ATGAATCGGCCAACGCGCGGGGAGAGGCGGTTTGCGTATTGGGCGCTCTTCCGCTTCCTCGCTCACTGAC
TCGCTGCGCTCGGTCGTTCGGCTGCGGCGAGCGGTATCAGCTCACTCAAAGGCGGTAATACGGTTATCCA
CAGAATCAGGGGATAACGCAGGAAAGAACATGTGAGCAAAAGGCCAGCAAAAGGCCAGGAACCGTAAAAA
GGCCGCGTTGCTGGCGTTTTTCCATAGGCTCCGCCCCCCTGACGAGCATCACAAAAATCGACGCTCAAGT
CAGAGGTGGCGAAACCCGACAGGACTATAAAGATACCAGGCGTTTCCCCCTTGAAGCTCCCTCGTGCGCT
CTCCTGTTCCGACCCTGCCGCTTACCGGATACCTGTCCGCCTTTCTCCCTTCGGGAAGCGTGGCGCTTTC
TCATAGCTCACGCTGTAGGTATCTCAGTTCGGTGTAGGTCGTTCGCTCCAAGCTGGGCTGTGTGCACGAA
CCCCCCGTTCAGCCCGACCGCTGCGCCTTATCCGGTAACTATCGTCTTGAGTCCAACCCGGTAAGACACG
ACTTATCGCCACTGGCAGCAGCCACTGGTAACAGGATTAGCAGAGCGAGGTATGTAGGCGGTGCTACAGA
GTTCTTGAAGTGGTGGCCTAACTACGGCTACACTAGAAGAACAGTATTTGGTATCTGCGCTCTGCTGAAG
CCAGTTACCTTCGGAAAAAGAGTTGGTAGCTCTTGATCCGGCAAACAAACCACCGCTGGTAGCGGTGGTT
TTTTTGTTTGCAAGCAGCAGATTACGCGCAGAAAAAAAGGATCTCAAGAAGATCCTTTGATCTTTTCTAC
GGGGTCTGACGCTCAGTGGAACGAAAACTCACGTTAAGGGATTTTGGTCATGAGATTATCAAAAAGGATC
TTCACCTAGATCCTTTTAAATTAAAAATGAAGTTTTAAATCAATCTAAAGTATATATGAGTAAACTTGGT
CTGACAGTTACCAATGCTTAATCAGTGAGGCACCTATCTCAGCGATCTGTCTATTTCGTTCATCCATAGT
TGCCTGACTCCCCGTCGTGTAGATAACTACGATACGGGAGGGCTTACCATCTGGCCCCAGTGCTGCAATG
ATACCGCGAGACCCACGCTCACCGGCTCCAGATTTATCAGCAATAAACCAGCCAGCCGGAAGGGCCGAGC
GCAGAAGTGGTCCTGCAACTTTATCCGCCTCCATCCAGTCTATTAATTGTTGCCGGGAAGCTAGAGTAAG
TAGTTCGCCAGTTAATAGTTTGCGCAACGTTGTTGCCATTGCTACAGGCATCGTGGTGTCACGCTCGTCG
TTTGGTATGGCTTCATTCAGCTCCGGTTCCCAACGATCAAGGCGAGTTACATGATCCCCCATGTTGTGCA
AAAAAGCGGTTAGCTCCTTCGGTCCTCCGATCGTTGTCAGAAGTAAGTTGGCCGCAGTGTTATCACTCAT
GGTTATGGCAGCACTGCATAATTCTCTTACTGTCATGCCATCCGTAAGATGCTTTTCTGTGACTGGTGAG
TACTCAACCAAGTCATTCTGAGAATAGTGTATGCGGCGACCGAGTTGCTCTTGCCCGGCGTCAATACGGG
ATAATACCGCGCCACATAGCAGAACTTTAAAAGTGCTCATCATTGGAAAACGTTCTTCGGGGCGAAAACT
CTCAAGGATCTTACCGCTGTTGAGATCCAGTTCGATGTAACCCACTCGTGCACCCAACTGATCTTCAGCA
TCTTTTACTTTCACCAGCGTTTCTGGGTGAGCAAAAACAGGAAGGCAAAATGCCGCAAAAAAGGGAATAA
GGGCGACACGGAAATGTTGAATACTCATACTCTTCCTTTTTCAATATTATTGAAGCATTTATCAGGGTTA
TTGTCTCATGAGCGGATACATATTTGAATGTATTTAGAAAAATAAACAAATAGGGGTTCCGCGCACATTT
CCCCGAAAAGTGCCACCTGACGTC
Features (pLannotate 1.2.2; 22 found; start..end, strand, type, name):
     28..80      -  misc_feature   bom (fragment): basis of mobility region from pBR322
    235..614     +  enhancer       CMV enhancer: human cytomegalovirus immediate early enhancer
    615..818     +  promoter       CMV promoter: human cytomegalovirus (CMV) immediate early promoter
    814..847     +  LTR            5' LTR (truncated) (fragment): truncated 5' long terminal repeat (LTR) from HIV-1
    863..881     +  promoter       T7 promoter: promoter for bacteriophage T7 RNA polymerase
   1085..1105    +  CDS            SV40 NLS: nuclear localization signal of SV40 (simian virus 40) large T antigen
   1106..1426    +  CDS            DmrB: F36V mutant of FK506-binding protein FKBP12 binds synthetic ligands that do not bind wild-type FKBP
   1445..1463    -  promoter       SP6 promoter: promoter for bacteriophage SP6 RNA polymerase
   1489..1713    +  polyA_signal   bGH poly(A) signal: bovine growth hormone polyadenylation signal
   1717..1738    +  promoter       SV40 promoter (fragment): SV40 enhancer and early promoter
   1759..2187    +  rep_origin     f1 ori (sequence partly withheld): f1 bacteriophage origin of replication; arrow indicates direction of (+) strand synthesis
   2201..2530    +  promoter       SV40 promoter: SV40 enhancer and early promoter
   2597..3388    +  CDS            neo: KKA2_KLEPN - Also known as kan, nptII. Experimental evidence at protein level: Swiss-Prot protein existence level 1. Resistance to kanamycin, neomycin, paromomycin, ribostamycin, butirosin and gentamicin B. From Klebsiella pneumoniae.
   3412..3570    +  CDS            ble (fragment): BLE_KLEPN - Experimental evidence at protein level: Swiss-Prot protein existence level 1. Binding protein with a strong affinity to the bleomycin family of antibiotics. Binds to CL990; an antimitotic-antibiotic compound. From Klebsiella pneumoniae.
   3565..3686    +  polyA_signal   SV40 poly(A) signal: SV40 polyadenylation signal
   3759..3775    -  protein_bind   lac operator: The lac repressor binds to the lac operator to inhibit transcription in E. coli. This inhibition can be relieved by adding lactose or isopropyl-β-D-thiogalactopyranoside (IPTG). lac repressor encoded by lacI
   3783..3813    -  promoter       lac promoter: promoter for the E. coli lac operon
   3828..3849    -  protein_bind   CAP binding site: CAP binding activates transcription in the presence of cAMP. E. coli catabolite activator protein
   3862..3954    -  CDS            lacI (fragment): lac repressor; lacI; The lac repressor binds to the lac operator to inhibit transcription in E. coli. This inhibition can be relieved by adding lactose or isopropyl-β-D-thiogalactopyranoside (IPTG).
   4137..4725    -  rep_origin     ori: high-copy-number ColE1/pMB1/pBR322/pUC origin of replication
   4896..5756    -  CDS            AmpR: β-lactamase; bla; confers resistance to ampicillin, carbenicillin, and related antibiotics
   5757..5861    -  promoter       AmpR promoter: bla
