[The description below was written by a language model from this plasmid's Addgene catalogue record and pLannotate feature annotations shown in this document.]
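Description:
pcDNA3-P4:gs:nls:FKBP is a mammalian expression plasmid of about 5.9 kb built on the pcDNA3 backbone. In E. coli it is maintained at high copy from a ColE1/pUC-type origin and selected with ampicillin through the β-lactamase gene. An f1 origin is also present. For stable selection in mammalian cells, an SV40 early promoter drives the neomycin phosphotransferase gene, which is terminated by an SV40 poly(A) signal and confers G418 resistance.

The expression cassette uses the human CMV immediate-early enhancer and promoter and ends in the bovine growth hormone polyadenylation signal. T7 and SP6 phage promoters flank the insert. The roughly 480 bp insert, introduced by Gibson cloning, encodes a fusion protein. As the plasmid name indicates, it comprises the synthetic P4 coiled-coil peptide, a "gs" element (presumably a glycine-serine linker), an SV40 large T antigen nuclear localization signal and a human FKBP domain. The automated annotation picks up the NLS and the FKBP portion directly downstream of it, but it does not annotate the designed P4 segment or the linker, which would lie in the unannotated stretch upstream of the NLS. The annotation tool labels the FKBP region as DmrB, the F36V variant of FKBP12. This is a best-match label, and the catalogue entry describes the domain simply as the rapamycin-inducible FKBP domain without stating whether a mutation is present.

The construct comes from a toolbox of tunable, orthogonal coiled-coil pairs for engineering mammalian cells. It supplies a nuclear-targeted protein that can pair with a complementary coiled-coil partner through P4. Its FKBP domain provides the rapamycin-inducible function stated in the record, which in such systems usually means dimerization with an FRB-fused partner.
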