Addgene plasmid #135984: pcDNA3-P4:gs:nls:FKBP
Purpose: Expresses the P4 coiled coil fused to the FKBP rapamycin-inducible domain in mammalian cells
Depositing lab: Roman Jerala. Publication: A tunable orthogonal coiled-coil interaction toolbox for engineering mammalian cells. Lebar T, Lainscek D, Merljak E, Aupic J, Jerala R. Nat Chem Biol. 2020 Jan 6. pii: 10.1038/s41589-019-0443-y. doi: 10.1038/s41589-019-0443-y. PubMed 31907374.
Backbone
  Vector backbone: pcDNA3
  Backbone manufacturer: ThermoFisher
  Backbone size w/o insert (bp): 5400
  Total vector size (bp): 5893
  Vector type: Mammalian Expression
  Selectable markers: Neomycin (select with G418)
Growth in bacteria
  Bacterial resistance: Ampicillin, 100 μg/mL
  Growth temperature: 37°C
  Growth strain: DH5alpha
  Copy number: High Copy
Gene/Insert
  Gene/Insert name: P4 coiled-coil fused to the FKBP domain
  Species: H. sapiens (human), Synthetic
  Insert size (bp): 477
  Promoter: CMV
  Cloning method: Gibson Cloning
  Sequencing primers: 5′ CGCAAATGGGCGGTAGGCGTG; 3′ TAGAAGGCACAGTCGAGG
Terms and licenses: Academic/Nonprofit Terms; Industry Terms: Not Available to Industry
How to cite: pcDNA3-P4:gs:nls:FKBP was a gift from Roman Jerala (Addgene plasmid # 135984 ; http://n2t.net/addgene:135984 ; RRID:Addgene_135984)
